>Addgene plasmid #98200 | UKNP1.21.2 | depositor full sequence | sequence record 180011 | UKNP1.21.2 sequence 7260 bps
GACGGATCGGGAGATCTCCCGATCCCCTATGGTCGACTCTCAGTACAATCTGCTCTGATGCCGCATAGTT
AAGCCAGTATCTGCTCCCTGCTTGTGTGTTGGAGGTCGCTGAGTAGTGCGCGAGCAAAATTTAAGCTACA
ACAAGGCAAGGCTTGACCGACAATTGCATGAAGAATCTGCTTAGGGTTAGGCGTTTTGCGCTGCTTCGCG
ATGTACGGGCCAGATATACGCGTTGACATTGATTATTGACTAGTTATTAATAGTAATCAATTACGGGGTC
ATTAGTTCATAGCCCATATATGGAGTTCCGCGTTACATAACTTACGGTAAATGGCCCGCCTGGCTGACCG
CCCAACGACCCCCGCCCATTGACGTCAATAATGACGTATGTTCCCATAGTAACGCCAATAGGGACTTTCC
ATTGACGTCAATGGGTGGACTATTTACGGTAAACTGCCCACTTGGCAGTACATCAAGTGTATCATATGCC
AAGTACGCCCCCTATTGACGTCAATGACGGTAAATGGCCCGCCTGGCATTATGCCCAGTACATGACCTTA
TGGGACTTTCCTACTTGGCAGTACATCTACGTATTAGTCATCGCTATTACCATGGTGATGCGGTTTTGGC
AGTACATCAATGGGCGTGGATAGCGGTTTGACTCACGGGGATTTCCAAGTCTCCACCCCATTGACGTCAA
TGGGAGTTTGTTTTGGCACCAAAATCAACGGGACTTTCCAAAATGTCGTAACAACTCCGCCCCATTGACG
CAAATGGGCGGTAGGCGTGTACGGTGGGAGGTCTATATAAGCAGAGCTCTCTGGCTAACTAGAGAACCCA
CTGCTTACTGGCTTATCGAAATTAATACGACTCACTATAGGGAGACCCAAGCTGGCTAGTTAAGCTTGGT
ACCGAGCTCGGATCCAGTACCCTTCACCATGGGTTGCTCTTTCTCTATCTTCCTCTTGGCTTTGCTGTCC
TGTTTGACCATCCCAGCTTCCGCTTATGAAGTGCGCAACGTGTCCGGGGTGTATCATGTCACGAACGACT
GCTCCAACGCAAGCATTGTGTATGAGGCAGCGGACCTGATCTTACATACCCCCGGGTGCGTGCCCTGCGT
CCGGGAGGATAACTCCTCCCGCTGCTGGGCAGCGCTCACTCCCACGCTTGCGGCCAGGAATGCCAGCGTC
CCTACTACGACAATACGACGCCACGTCGATTTGCTCGTTGGGGCGGCTGCTTTCTGCTCCGCCATGTACG
TGGGGGATCTCTGCGGATCTGTTTTCCTTGTCTCCCAGCTGTTCACCATCTCGCCTCACCGGTATGAGAC
AGTGCAGGACTGCAATTGCTCAATCTACCCCGGCCGCGTAACGGGTCACCGCATGGCTTGGGATATGATG
ATGAATTGGTCGCCTACAACAGCTCTAGTGGTATCGCAGTTACTCCGGATCCCACAAGCTGTCGTGGATA
TGGTGGCGGGGGCCCACTGGGGAGTCCTGGCGGGCCTTGCCTACTATTCCATGGTAGGGAACTGGGCTAA
GGTTTTGATTGTAATGCTACTCTTTGCCGGCGTCGATGGGAGCACCCACGTGACGGGGGGGGTTGCAGGC
CAAACTGCCTCTGGCCTCACGAGCCTCTTCAGACGTGGGGCGCATCAGAACATCCAGCTCATAAACACCA
ATGGCAGCTGGCACATCAACCGTACTGCCCTGAACTGCAATGACTCTCTCCAGACTGGGTTCCTCGCCGC
GCTGTTCTACGCACACTCGTTCAACTCGTCCGGGTGCCCAGAACGCATGGCCAGCTGCCGCCCCATCGAC
AAGTTCGCTCAGGGGTGGGGCCCCATCACTTACATTCAGCCTGACATCTCAGACCAGAGGCCCTATTGCT
GGCACTACGCACCTCGACCGTGTGGTATTGTGCCAGCGGCGGAGGTGTGCGGCCCAGTATATTGTTTCAC
CCCAAGCCCGGTCGTGGTGGGGACGACCGATCGGTTCGGCGTCCCTACGTACCGCTGGGGCGAAAACGAG
ACGGATGTGCTGCTCCTTAACAACACGCGGCCGCCGCAGGGCAACTGGTTCGGCTGTACATGGATGAATA
GCACTGGGTACACCAAGACGTGCGGGGGCCCCCCGTGTCATATCGGGGGGGTCGGTAACAACACCTTGAC
CTGCCCCACGGACTGCTTCCGGAAGCACCCCGAGGCTACTTACACCAAATGCGGCTCGGGACCTTGGTTG
ACACCTAGGTGCATGGTTCATTACCCATACAGGCTCTGGCACTACCCCTGCACCATCAACTTCACCATCT
TCAAGGTTAGGATGTATGTGGGGGGCGTGGAGCACAGGTTCGACGCCGCGTGCAATTGGACGCGAGGAGA
GCGTTGTGACCTGGAGGACAGAGACAGATCGGAGCTTAGCCCACTGCTGCTGTCTACAACAGAGTGGCAG
ATACTGCCCTGCTCCTTCACCACCTTGCCGGCCCTGTCCACTGGTTTGATACATCTCCATCAGAACATCG
TGGACATACAATACCTGTACGGTATAGGGTCAGCGGTTGTCTCCCTTGCAATCAAATGGGAGTACGTCCT
GTTGCTCTTCCTCCTCCTGGCGGACGCGCGCGTCTGTACCTGCTTGTGGATGATGCTGCTGATATCCCAG
GCTGAGGCCTAATCTAGAAACTTTAAGGGTCAAGACAATTCTGCAGATATCCAGCACAGTGGCGGCCGCT
CGAGTCTAGAGGGCCCGCGGTTCGAAGGTAAGCCTATCCCTAACCCTCTCCTCGGTCTCGATTCTACGCG
TACCGGTCATCATCACCATCACCATTGAGTTTAAACCCGCTGATCAGCCTCGACTGTGCCTTCTAGTTGC
CAGCCATCTGTTGTTTGCCCCTCCCCCGTGCCTTCCTTGACCCTGGAAGGTGCCACTCCCACTGTCCTTT
CCTAATAAAATGAGGAAATTGCATCGCATTGTCTGAGTAGGTGTCATTCTATTCTGGGGGGTGGGGTGGG
GCAGGACAGCAAGGGGGAGGATTGGGAAGACAATAGCAGGCATGCTGGGGATGCGGTGGGCTCTATGGCT
TCTGAGGCGGAAAGAACCAGCTGGGGCTCTAGGGGGTATCCCC
[124 nt withheld, positions 3124-3247]
C
[32 nt withheld, positions 3249-3280]
CA
[57 nt withheld, positions 3283-3339]
A
[49 nt withheld, positions 3341-3389]
CCTTTGACGTTGGAGTCCACGTTCTTT
[37 nt withheld, positions 3417-3453]
ACCCTATCTCGGTCTATTCTTTTGATTTATAAGGGATTTTGGGGATTTCGGCCTATTGGTTAAAAAATGA
GCTGATTTAACAAAAATTTAACGCGAATTAATTCTGTGGAATGTGTGTCAGTTAGGGTGTGGAAAGTCCC
CAGGCTCCCCAGGCAGGCAGAAGTATGCAAAGCATGCATCTCAATTAGTCAGCAACCAGGTGTGGAAAGT
CCCCAGGCTCCCCAGCAGGCAGAAGTATGCAAAGCATGCATCTCAATTAGTCAGCAACCATAGTCCCGCC
CCTAACTCCGCCCATCCCGCCCCTAACTCCGCCCAGTTCCGCCCATTCTCCGCCCCATGGCTGACTAATT
TTTTTTATTTATGCAGAGGCCGAGGCCGCCTCTGCCTCTGAGCTATTCCAGAAGTAGTGAGGAGGCTTTT
TTGGAGGCCTAGGCTTTTGCAAAAAGCTCCCGGGAGCTTGTATATCCATTTTCGGATCTGATCAAGAGAC
AGGATGAGGATCGTTTCGCATGATTGAACAAGATGGATTGCACGCAGGTTCTCCGGCCGCTTGGGTGGAG
AGGCTATTCGGCTATGACTGGGCACAACAGACAATCGGCTGCTCTGATGCCGCCGTGTTCCGGCTGTCAG
CGCAGGGGCGCCCGGTTCTTTTTGTCAAGACCGACCTGTCCGGTGCCCTGAATGAACTGCAGGACGAGGC
AGCGCGGCTATCGTGGCTGGCCACGACGGGCGTTCCTTGCGCAGCTGTGCTCGACGTTGTCACTGAAGCG
GGAAGGGACTGGCTGCTATTGGGCGAAGTGCCGGGGCAGGATCTCCTGTCATCTCACCTTGCTCCTGCCG
AGAAAGTATCCATCATGGCTGATGCAATGCGGCGGCTGCATACGCTTGATCCGGCTACCTGCCCATTCGA
CCACCAAGCGAAACATCGCATCGAGCGAGCACGTACTCGGATGGAAGCCGGTCTTGTCGATCAGGATGAT
CTGGACGAAGAGCATCAGGGGCTCGCGCCAGCCGAACTGTTCGCCAGGCTCAAGGCGCGCATGCCCGACG
GCGAGGATCTCGTCGTGACCCATGGCGATGCCTGCTTGCCGAATATCATGGTGGAAAATGGCCGCTTTTC
TGGATTCATCGACTGTGGCCGGCTGGGTGTGGCGGACCGCTATCAGGACATAGCGTTGGCTACCCGTGAT
ATTGCTGAAGAGCTTGGCGGCGAATGGGCTGACCGCTTCCTCGTGCTTTACGGTATCGCCGCTCCCGATT
CGCAGCGCATCGCCTTCTATCGCCTTCTTGACGAGTTCTTCTGAGCGGGACTCTGGGGTTCGCGAAATGA
CCGACCAAGCGACGCCCAACCTGCCATCACGAGATTTCGATTCCACCGCCGCCTTCTATGAAAGGTTGGG
CTTCGGAATCGTTTTCCGGGACGCCGGCTGGATGATCCTCCAGCGCGGGGATCTCATGCTGGAGTTCTTC
GCCCACCCCAACTTGTTTATTGCAGCTTATAATGGTTACAAATAAAGCAATAGCATCACAAATTTCACAA
ATAAAGCATTTTTTTCACTGCATTCTAGTTGTGGTTTGTCCAAACTCATCAATGTATCTTATCATGTCTG
TATACCGTCGACCTCTAGCTAGAGCTTGGCGTAATCATGGTCATAGCTGTTTCCTGTGTGAAATTGTTAT
CCGCTCACAATTCCACACAACATACGAGCCGGAAGCATAAAGTGTAAAGCCTGGGGTGCCTAATGAGTGA
GCTAACTCACATTAATTGCGTTGCGCTCACTGCCCGCTTTCCAGTCGGGAAACCTGTCGTGCCAGCTGCA
TTAATGAATCGGCCAACGCGCGGGGAGAGGCGGTTTGCGTATTGGGCGCTCTTCCGCTTCCTCGCTCACT
GACTCGCTGCGCTCGGTCGTTCGGCTGCGGCGAGCGGTATCAGCTCACTCAAAGGCGGTAATACGGTTAT
CCACAGAATCAGGGGATAACGCAGGAAAGAACATGTGAGCAAAAGGCCAGCAAAAGGCCAGGAACCGTAA
AAAGGCCGCGTTGCTGGCGTTTTTCCATAGGCTCCGCCCCCCTGACGAGCATCACAAAAATCGACGCTCA
AGTCAGAGGTGGCGAAACCCGACAGGACTATAAAGATACCAGGCGTTTCCCCCTGGAAGCTCCCTCGTGC
GCTCTCCTGTTCCGACCCTGCCGCTTACCGGATACCTGTCCGCCTTTCTCCCTTCGGGAAGCGTGGCGCT
TTCTCAATGCTCACGCTGTAGGTATCTCAGTTCGGTGTAGGTCGTTCGCTCCAAGCTGGGCTGTGTGCAC
GAACCCCCCGTTCAGCCCGACCGCTGCGCCTTATCCGGTAACTATCGTCTTGAGTCCAACCCGGTAAGAC
ACGACTTATCGCCACTGGCAGCAGCCACTGGTAACAGGATTAGCAGAGCGAGGTATGTAGGCGGTGCTAC
AGAGTTCTTGAAGTGGTGGCCTAACTACGGCTACACTAGAAGGACAGTATTTGGTATCTGCGCTCTGCTG
AAGCCAGTTACCTTCGGAAAAAGAGTTGGTAGCTCTTGATCCGGCAAACAAACCACCGCTGGTAGCGGTG
GTTTTTTTGTTTGCAAGCAGCAGATTACGCGCAGAAAAAAAGGATCTCAAGAAGATCCTTTGATCTTTTC
TACGGGGTCTGACGCTCAGTGGAACGAAAACTCACGTTAAGGGATTTTGGTCATGAGATTATCAAAAAGG
ATCTTCACCTAGATCCTTTTAAATTAAAAATGAAGTTTTAAATCAATCTAAAGTATATATGAGTAAACTT
GGTCTGACAGTTACCAATGCTTAATCAGTGAGGCACCTATCTCAGCGATCTGTCTATTTCGTTCATCCAT
AGTTGCCTGACTCCCCGTCGTGTAGATAACTACGATACGGGAGGGCTTACCATCTGGCCCCAGTGCTGCA
ATGATACCGCGAGACCCACGCTCACCGGCTCCAGATTTATCAGCAATAAACCAGCCAGCCGGAAGGGCCG
AGCGCAGAAGTGGTCCTGCAACTTTATCCGCCTCCATCCAGTCTATTAATTGTTGCCGGGAAGCTAGAGT
AAGTAGTTCGCCAGTTAATAGTTTGCGCAACGTTGTTGCCATTGCTACAGGCATCGTGGTGTCACGCTCG
TCGTTTGGTATGGCTTCATTCAGCTCCGGTTCCCAACGATCAAGGCGAGTTACATGATCCCCCATGTTGT
GCAAAAAAGCGGTTAGCTCCTTCGGTCCTCCGATCGTTGTCAGAAGTAAGTTGGCCGCAGTGTTATCACT
CATGGTTATGGCAGCACTGCATAATTCTCTTACTGTCATGCCATCCGTAAGATGCTTTTCTGTGACTGGT
GAGTACTCAACCAAGTCATTCTGAGAATAGTGTATGCGGCGACCGAGTTGCTCTTGCCCGGCGTCAATAC
GGGATAATACCGCGCCACATAGCAGAACTTTAAAAGTGCTCATCATTGGAAAACGTTCTTCGGGGCGAAA
ACTCTCAAGGATCTTACCGCTGTTGAGATCCAGTTCGATGTAACCCACTCGTGCACCCAACTGATCTTCA
GCATCTTTTACTTTCACCAGCGTTTCTGGGTGAGCAAAAACAGGAAGGCAAAATGCCGCAAAAAAGGGAA
TAAGGGCGACACGGAAATGTTGAATACTCATACTCTTCCTTTTTCAATATTATTGAAGCATTTATCAGGG
TTATTGTCTCATGAGCGGATACATATTTGAATGTATTTAGAAAAATAAACAAATAGGGGTTCCGCGCACA
TTTCCCCGAAAAGTGCCACCTGACGTC
Features (pLannotate 1.2.2; 21 found; start..end, strand, type, name):
     36..80      -  misc_feature   bom (fragment): basis of mobility region from pBR322
    235..614     +  enhancer       CMV enhancer: human cytomegalovirus immediate early enhancer
    615..818     +  promoter       CMV promoter: human cytomegalovirus (CMV) immediate early promoter
    814..847     +  LTR            5' LTR (truncated) (fragment): truncated 5' long terminal repeat (LTR) from HIV-1
    863..881     +  promoter       T7 promoter: promoter for bacteriophage T7 RNA polymerase
    942..2669    +  CDS            POLG_HCVGL (fragment): Experimental evidence at protein level: Swiss-Prot protein existence level 1. [Protease NS2]: Cysteine protease required for the proteolytic auto-cleavage between the non-structural proteins NS2 and NS3 (By similarity). The N-terminus of NS3 is required for the function of NS2 protease (active region NS2-3) (By similarity). Promotes the initiation of viral particle assembly by mediating the interaction between structural and non-structural proteins (By similarity). From Hepatitis C virus (isolate Glasgow) (HCV).
   2757..2798    +  CDS            V5 tag: epitope tag from simian virus 5
   2854..3078    +  polyA_signal   bGH poly(A) signal: bovine growth hormone polyadenylation signal
   3082..3103    +  promoter       SV40 promoter (fragment): SV40 enhancer and early promoter
   3124..3552    +  rep_origin     f1 ori (sequence partly withheld): f1 bacteriophage origin of replication; arrow indicates direction of (+) strand synthesis
   3566..3896    +  promoter       SV40 promoter: SV40 enhancer and early promoter
   3963..4754    +  CDS            neo: KKA2_KLEPN - Also known as kan, nptII. Experimental evidence at protein level: Swiss-Prot protein existence level 1. Resistance to kanamycin, neomycin, paromomycin, ribostamycin, butirosin and gentamicin B. From Klebsiella pneumoniae.
   4780..4938    +  CDS            ble (fragment): BLE_KLEPN - Experimental evidence at protein level: Swiss-Prot protein existence level 1. Binding protein with a strong affinity to the bleomycin family of antibiotics. Binds to CL990; an antimitotic-antibiotic compound. From Klebsiella pneumoniae.
   4933..5054    +  polyA_signal   SV40 poly(A) signal: SV40 polyadenylation signal
   5127..5143    -  protein_bind   lac operator: The lac repressor binds to the lac operator to inhibit transcription in E. coli. This inhibition can be relieved by adding lactose or isopropyl-β-D-thiogalactopyranoside (IPTG). lac repressor encoded by lacI
   5151..5181    -  promoter       lac promoter: promoter for the E. coli lac operon
   5196..5217    -  protein_bind   CAP binding site: CAP binding activates transcription in the presence of cAMP. E. coli catabolite activator protein
   5230..5322    -  CDS            lacI (fragment): lac repressor; lacI; The lac repressor binds to the lac operator to inhibit transcription in E. coli. This inhibition can be relieved by adding lactose or isopropyl-β-D-thiogalactopyranoside (IPTG).
   5505..6093    -  rep_origin     ori: high-copy-number ColE1/pMB1/pBR322/pUC origin of replication
   6264..7124    -  CDS            AmpR: β-lactamase; bla; confers resistance to ampicillin, carbenicillin, and related antibiotics
   7125..7229    -  promoter       AmpR promoter: bla
