>Addgene plasmid #98200 | UKNP1.21.2 | addgene full sequence | sequence record 189959 | Addgene NGS Result
GACGTCGACGGATCGGGAGATCTCCCGATCCCCTATGGTGCACTCTCAGTACAATCTGCTCTGATGCCGC
ATAGTTAAGCCAGTATCTGCTCCCTGCTTGTGTGTTGGAGGTCGCTGAGTAGTGCGCGAGCAAAATTTAA
GCTACAACAAGGCAAGGCTTGACCGACAATTGCATGAAGAATCTGCTTAGGGTTAGGCGTTTTGCGCTGC
TTCGCGATGTACGGGCCAGATATACGCGTTGACATTGATTATTGACTAGTTATTAATAGTAATCAATTAC
GGGGTCATTAGTTCATAGCCCATATATGGAGTTCCGCGTTACATAACTTACGGTAAATGGCCCGCCTGGC
TGACCGCCCAACGACCCCCGCCCATTGACGTCAATAATGACGTATGTTCCCATAGTAACGCCAATAGGGA
CTTTCCATTGACGTCAATGGGTGGAGTATTTACGGTAAACTGCCCACTTGGCAGTACATCAAGTGTATCA
TATGCCAAGTACGCCCCCTATTGACGTCAATGACGGTAAATGGCCCGCCTGGCATTATGCCCAGTACATG
ACCTTATGGGACTTTCCTACTTGGCAGTACATCTACGTATTAGTCATCGCTATTACCATGGTGATGCGGT
TTTGGCAGTACATCAATGGGCGTGGATAGCGGTTTGACTCACGGGGATTTCCAAGTCTCCACCCCATTGA
CGTCAATGGGAGTTTGTTTTGGCACCAAAATCAACGGGACTTTCCAAAATGTCGTAACAACTCCGCCCCA
TTGACGCAAATGGGCGGTAGGCGTGTACGGTGGGAGGTCTATATAAGCAGAGCTCTCTGGCTAACTAGAG
AACCCACTGCTTACTGGCTTATCGAAATTAATACGACTCACTATAGGGAGACCCAAGCTGGCTAGTTAAG
CTTGGTACCGAGCTCGGATCCAGTACCCTTCACCATGGGTTGCTCTTTCTCTATCTTCCTCTTGGCTTTG
CTGTCCTGTTTGACCATCCCAGCTTCCGCTTATGAGGTGCGCAACGTGTCCGGGGTGTATCATGTCTCGA
ACGACTGCTCCAACGCAAGCATTGTGTATGAGGCAGCGGACTTGATCTTACACACCCCCGGGTGCGTGCC
CTGCGTCCGGGAGGGCAACTCCTCCCGCTGCTGGGTAGCGCTCACTCCCACGCTCGCGGCCAGGAACGCC
AGCGTCCCCACTACGACAATACGACGCCACGTCGATTTGCTCGTTGGGGCGGCTGCTTTCTGCTCCGCTA
TGTACGTGGGGGACCTCTGCGGATCTGTTTTCCTTGTCTCCCAGCTGTTCACCATTTCGCCTCACCGGTA
TGAGACAGTGCAGGACTGCAATTGCTCAATCTACCCCGGCCGCGTATCAGGTCACCGCATGGCTTGGGAT
ATGATGATGAATTGGTCGCCTACAACAGCCCTAGTGGTATCGCAGTTACTCCGGATCCCACAAGCTGTCG
TGGATATGGTGGCGGGGGCCCACTGGGGAGTCCTGGCGGGCCTTGCCTACTATTCCATGGTAGGGAACTG
GGCTAAGGTTTTGATTGTGATGCTACTCTTTGCCGGCGTCGATGGGAGCACCCACGTGACGGGGGGGGTT
GCAGGCCAAAACGCCTTTGGCCTCACGAGCCTCTTCAGACGTGGGGCGCATCAGAACATCCAGCTCATAA
ACACCAATGGCAGCTGGCACATCAACCGTACTGCCCTGAACTGCAATGACTCTCTCCAGACTGGGTTCCT
CGCCGCGCTGTTCTACGCACACTCGTTCAACTCGTCCGGGTGCCCAGAACGCATGGCCAGCTGCCGCCCC
ATCGACAAGTTCGCTCAGGGGTGGGGCCCCATCACTTACATTCAGCCTGACATCTCAGACCAGAGGCCCT
ATTGCTGGCACTACGCACCTCGACCGTGTGGTATTGTGCCAGCGGCGGAGGTGTGCGGCCCAGTATATTG
TTTCACCCCAAGCCCGGTCGTGGTGGGGACGACCGATCGGTTCGGCGTCCCTACGTACCGCTGGGGCGAA
AACGAGACGGATGTGCTGCTCCTTAACAACACGCGGCCGCCGCAGGGCAACTGGTTCGGCTGTACATGGA
TGAATAGCACTGGGTACACCAAGACGTGCGGGGGCCCCCCGTGTCATATCGGGGGGGTCGGTAACAACAC
CTTGACCTGCCCCACGGACTGCTTCCGGAAGCACCCCGAGGCCACTTACACCAAATGCGGCTCGGGACCT
TGGTTGACACCTAGGTGCATGGTTCATTACCCATACAGGCTCTGGCACTACCCCTGCACCATCAACTTCA
CCATCTTCAAGGTTAGGATGTATGTGGGGGGCGTGGAGCACAGGTTCGACGCCGCGTGCAATTGGACGCG
AGGAGAGCGTTGTGACCTGGAGGACAGAGACAGATCGGAGCTTAGCCCACTGCTGCTGTCTACAACAGAG
TGGCAGATACTGCCCTGCTCCTTCGCCACCTTGCCGGCCCTGTCCACTGGTTTGATACATCTCCATCAGA
ACATCGTGGACATACAATACCTGTACGGTATAGGGTCAGCAGTTGTCTCATTTGCAATCAAATGGGAGTA
CGTCCTGTTGCTCTTCCTTCTCCTGGCGGACGCGCGCGTCTGTGCCTGCTTGTGGATGATGCTGCTGATA
GCCCAAGCTGAGGCGTAATCTAGAAACTTTAAGGGTCAAGACAATTCTGCAGATATCCAGCACAGTGGCG
GCCGCTCGAGTCTAGAGGGCCCGCGGTTCGAAGGTAAGCCTATCCCTAACCCTCTCCTCGGTCTCGATTC
TACGCGTACCGGTCATCATCACCATCACCATTGAGTTTAAACCCGCTGATCAGCCTCGACTGTGCCTTCT
AGTTGCCAGCCATCTGTTGTTTGCCCCTCCCCCGTGCCTTCCTTGACCCTGGAAGGTGCCACTCCCACTG
TCCTTTCCTAATAAAATGAGGAAATTGCATCGCATTGTCTGAGTAGGTGTCATTCTATTCTGGGGGGTGG
GGTGGGGCAGGACAGCAAGGGGGAGGATTGGGAAGACAATAGCAGGCATGCTGGGGATGCGGTGGGCTCT
ATGGCTTCTGAGGCGGAAAGAACCAGCTGGGGCTCTAGGGGGTATCCCC
[124 nt withheld, positions 3130-3253]
C
[91 nt withheld, positions 3255-3345]
A
[49 nt withheld, positions 3347-3395]
CCTTTGACGTTGGAGTCCACGTTCTTT
[37 nt withheld, positions 3423-3459]
ACCCTATCTCGGTCTATTCTTTTGATTTATAAGGGATTTTGCCGATTTCGGCCTATTGGTTAAAAAATGA
GCTGATTTAACAAAAATTTAACGCGAATTAATTCTGTGGAATGTGTGTCAGTTAGGGTGTGGAAAGTCCC
CAGGCTCCCCAGCAGGCAGAAGTATGCAAAGCATGCATCTCAATTAGTCAGCAACCAGGTGTGGAAAGTC
CCCAGGCTCCCCAGCAGGCAGAAGTATGCAAAGCATGCATCTCAATTAGTCAGCAACCATAGTCCCGCCC
CTAACTCCGCCCATCCCGCCCCTAACTCCGCCCAGTTCCGCCCATTCTCCGCCCCATGGCTGACTAATTT
TTTTTATTTATGCAGAGGCCGAGGCCGCCTCTGCCTCTGAGCTATTCCAGAAGTAGTGAGGAGGCTTTTT
TGGAGGCCTAGGCTTTTGCAAAAAGCTCCCGGGAGCTTGTATATCCATTTTCGGATCTGATCAAGAGACA
GGATGAGGATCGTTTCGCATGATTGAACAAGATGGATTGCACGCAGGTTCTCCGGCCGCTTGGGTGGAGA
GGCTATTCGGCTATGACTGGGCACAACAGACAATCGGCTGCTCTGATGCCGCCGTGTTCCGGCTGTCAGC
GCAGGGGCGCCCGGTTCTTTTTGTCAAGACCGACCTGTCCGGTGCCCTGAATGAACTGCAGGACGAGGCA
GCGCGGCTATCGTGGCTGGCCACGACGGGCGTTCCTTGCGCAGCTGTGCTCGACGTTGTCACTGAAGCGG
GAAGGGACTGGCTGCTATTGGGCGAAGTGCCGGGGCAGGATCTCCTGTCATCTCACCTTGCTCCTGCCGA
GAAAGTATCCATCATGGCTGATGCAATGCGGCGGCTGCATACGCTTGATCCGGCTACCTGCCCATTCGAC
CACCAAGCGAAACATCGCATCGAGCGAGCACGTACTCGGATGGAAGCCGGTCTTGTCGATCAGGATGATC
TGGACGAAGAGCATCAGGGGCTCGCGCCAGCCGAACTGTTCGCCAGGCTCAAGGCGCGCATGCCCGACGG
CGAGGATCTCGTCGTGACCCATGGCGATGCCTGCTTGCCGAATATCATGGTGGAAAATGGCCGCTTTTCT
GGATTCATCGACTGTGGCCGGCTGGGTGTGGCGGACCGCTATCAGGACATAGCGTTGGCTACCCGTGATA
TTGCTGAAGAGCTTGGCGGCGAATGGGCTGACCGCTTCCTCGTGCTTTACGGTATCGCCGCTCCCGATTC
GCAGCGCATCGCCTTCTATCGCCTTCTTGACGAGTTCTTCTGAGCGGGACTCTGGGGTTCGCGAAATGAC
CGACCAAGCGACGCCCAACCTGCCATCACGAGATTTCGATTCCACCGCCGCCTTCTATGAAAGGTTGGGC
TTCGGAATCGTTTTCCGGGACGCCGGCTGGATGATCCTCCAGCGCGGGGATCTCATGCTGGAGTTCTTCG
CCCACCCCAACTTGTTTATTGCAGCTTATAATGGTTACAAATAAAGCAATAGCATCACAAATTTCACAAA
TAAAGCATTTTTTTCACTGCATTCTAGTTGTGGTTTGTCCAAACTCATCAATGTATCTTATCATGTCTGT
ATACCGTCGACCTCTAGCTAGAGCTTGGCGTAATCATGGTCATAGCTGTTTCCTGTGTGAAATTGTTATC
CGCTCACAATTCCACACAACATACGAGCCGGAAGCATAAAGTGTAAAGCCTGGGGTGCCTAATGAGTGAG
CTAACTCACATTAATTGCGTTGCGCTCACTGCCCGCTTTCCAGTCGGGAAACCTGTCGTGCCAGCTGCAT
TAATGAATCGGCCAACGCGCGGGGAGAGGCGGTTTGCGTATTGGGCGCTCTTCCGCTTCCTCGCTCACTG
ACTCGCTGCGCTCGGTCGTTCGGCTGCGGCGAGCGGTATCAGCTCACTCAAAGGCGGTAATACGGTTATC
CACAGAATCAGGGGATAACGCAGGAAAGAACATGTGAGCAAAAGGCCAGCAAAAGGCCAGGAACCGTAAA
AAGGCCGCGTTGCTGGCGTTTTTCCATAGGCTCCGCCCCCCTGACGAGCATCACAAAAATCGACGCTCAA
GTCAGAGGTGGCGAAACCCGACAGGACTATAAAGATACCAGGCGTTTCCCCCTGGAAGCTCCCTCGTGCG
CTCTCCTGTTCCGACCCTGCCGCTTACCGGATACCTGTCCGCCTTTCTCCCTTCGGGAAGCGTGGCGCTT
TCTCATAGCTCACGCTGTAGGTATCTCAGTTCGGTGTAGGTCGTTCGCTCCAAGCTGGGCTGTGTGCACG
AACCCCCCGTTCAGCCCGACCGCTGCGCCTTATCCGGTAACTATCGTCTTGAGTCCAACCCGGTAAGACA
CGACTTATCGCCACTGGCAGCAGCCACTGGTAACAGGATTAGCAGAGCGAGGTATGTAGGCGGTGCTACA
GAGTTCTTGAAGTGGTGGCCTAACTACGGCTACACTAGAAGAACAGTATTTGGTATCTGCGCTCTGCTGA
AGCCAGTTACCTTCGGAAAAAGAGTTGGTAGCTCTTGATCCGGCAAACAAACCACCGCTGGTAGCGGTGG
TTTTTTTGTTTGCAAGCAGCAGATTACGCGCAGAAAAAAAGGATCTCAAGAAGATCCTTTGATCTTTTCT
ACGGGGTCTGACGCTCAGTGGAACGAAAACTCACGTTAAGGGATTTTGGTCATGAGATTATCAAAAAGGA
TCTTCACCTAGATCCTTTTAAATTAAAAATGAAGTTTTAAATCAATCTAAAGTATATATGAGTAAACTTG
GTCTGACAGTTACCAATGCTTAATCAGTGAGGCACCTATCTCAGCGATCTGTCTATTTCGTTCATCCATA
GTTGCCTGACTCCCCGTCGTGTAGATAACTACGATACGGGAGGGCTTACCATCTGGCCCCAGTGCTGCAA
TGATACCGCGAGACCCACGCTCACCGGCTCCAGATTTATCAGCAATAAACCAGCCAGCCGGAAGGGCCGA
GCGCAGAAGTGGTCCTGCAACTTTATCCGCCTCCATCCAGTCTATTAATTGTTGCCGGGAAGCTAGAGTA
AGTAGTTCGCCAGTTAATAGTTTGCGCAACGTTGTTGCCATTGCTACAGGCATCGTGGTGTCACGCTCGT
CGTTTGGTATGGCTTCATTCAGCTCCGGTTCCCAACGATCAAGGCGAGTTACATGATCCCCCATGTTGTG
CAAAAAAGCGGTTAGCTCCTTCGGTCCTCCGATCGTTGTCAGAAGTAAGTTGGCCGCAGTGTTATCACTC
ATGGTTATGGCAGCACTGCATAATTCTCTTACTGTCATGCCATCCGTAAGATGCTTTTCTGTGACTGGTG
AGTACTCAACCAAGTCATTCTGAGAATAGTGTATGCGGCGACCGAGTTGCTCTTGCCCGGCGTCAATACG
GGATAATACCGCGCCACATAGCAGAACTTTAAAAGTGCTCATCATTGGAAAACGTTCTTCGGGGCGAAAA
CTCTCAAGGATCTTACCGCTGTTGAGATCCAGTTCGATGTAACCCACTCGTGCACCCAACTGATCTTCAG
CATCTTTTACTTTCACCAGCGTTTCTGGGTGAGCAAAAACAGGAAGGCAAAATGCCGCAAAAAAGGGAAT
AAGGGCGACACGGAAATGTTGAATACTCATACTCTTCCTTTTTCAATATTATTGAAGCATTTATCAGGGT
TATTGTCTCATGAGCGGATACATATTTGAATGTATTTAGAAAAATAAACAAATAGGGGTTCCGCGCACAT
TTCCCCGAAAAGTGCCACCT
Features (pLannotate 1.2.2; 21 found; start..end, strand, type, name):
     34..86      -  misc_feature   bom (fragment): basis of mobility region from pBR322
    241..620     +  enhancer       CMV enhancer: human cytomegalovirus immediate early enhancer
    621..824     +  promoter       CMV promoter: human cytomegalovirus (CMV) immediate early promoter
    820..853     +  LTR            5' LTR (truncated) (fragment): truncated 5' long terminal repeat (LTR) from HIV-1
    869..887     +  promoter       T7 promoter: promoter for bacteriophage T7 RNA polymerase
    948..2675    +  CDS            POLG_HCVGL (fragment): Experimental evidence at protein level: Swiss-Prot protein existence level 1. [Protease NS2]: Cysteine protease required for the proteolytic auto-cleavage between the non-structural proteins NS2 and NS3 (By similarity). The N-terminus of NS3 is required for the function of NS2 protease (active region NS2-3) (By similarity). Promotes the initiation of viral particle assembly by mediating the interaction between structural and non-structural proteins (By similarity). From Hepatitis C virus (isolate Glasgow) (HCV).
   2763..2804    +  CDS            V5 tag: epitope tag from simian virus 5
   2860..3084    +  polyA_signal   bGH poly(A) signal: bovine growth hormone polyadenylation signal
   3088..3109    +  promoter       SV40 promoter (fragment): SV40 enhancer and early promoter
   3130..3558    +  rep_origin     f1 ori (sequence partly withheld): f1 bacteriophage origin of replication; arrow indicates direction of (+) strand synthesis
   3572..3901    +  promoter       SV40 promoter: SV40 enhancer and early promoter
   3968..4759    +  CDS            neo: KKA2_KLEPN - Also known as kan, nptII. Experimental evidence at protein level: Swiss-Prot protein existence level 1. Resistance to kanamycin, neomycin, paromomycin, ribostamycin, butirosin and gentamicin B. From Klebsiella pneumoniae.
   4785..4943    +  CDS            ble (fragment): BLE_KLEPN - Experimental evidence at protein level: Swiss-Prot protein existence level 1. Binding protein with a strong affinity to the bleomycin family of antibiotics. Binds to CL990; an antimitotic-antibiotic compound. From Klebsiella pneumoniae.
   4938..5059    +  polyA_signal   SV40 poly(A) signal: SV40 polyadenylation signal
   5132..5148    -  protein_bind   lac operator: The lac repressor binds to the lac operator to inhibit transcription in E. coli. This inhibition can be relieved by adding lactose or isopropyl-β-D-thiogalactopyranoside (IPTG). lac repressor encoded by lacI
   5156..5186    -  promoter       lac promoter: promoter for the E. coli lac operon
   5201..5222    -  protein_bind   CAP binding site: CAP binding activates transcription in the presence of cAMP. E. coli catabolite activator protein
   5235..5327    -  CDS            lacI (fragment): lac repressor; lacI; The lac repressor binds to the lac operator to inhibit transcription in E. coli. This inhibition can be relieved by adding lactose or isopropyl-β-D-thiogalactopyranoside (IPTG).
   5510..6098    -  rep_origin     ori: high-copy-number ColE1/pMB1/pBR322/pUC origin of replication
   6269..7129    -  CDS            AmpR: β-lactamase; bla; confers resistance to ampicillin, carbenicillin, and related antibiotics
   7130..7234    -  promoter       AmpR promoter: bla
