[The description below was written by a language model from this plasmid's Addgene catalogue record and pLannotate feature annotations shown in this document.]
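Description:
UKNP1.21.2 is a mammalian expression plasmid built on the Invitrogen pcDNA3.1 V5-His TOPO backbone. It carries the hepatitis C virus E1E2 envelope glycoprotein coding region amplified from patient serum. The name follows the United Kingdom Nottingham Panel convention of genotype, patient number and clone number, so this is genotype 1, patient 21, clone 2. It is propagated in E. coli as a high-copy plasmid through a ColE1/pUC-type origin and is selected with ampicillin via the β-lactamase gene. An f1 origin is also present. For selection in mammalian cells the backbone supplies a neomycin phosphotransferase cassette driven by the SV40 enhancer/early promoter and terminated by the SV40 polyadenylation signal.

The insert of about 1.7 kb was introduced by TOPO cloning downstream of the human CMV immediate-early enhancer and promoter, and is followed by the bovine growth hormone polyadenylation signal. A T7 promoter sits between the CMV promoter and the insert and, together with the bGH region, provides the sequencing primer sites. The automated annotation matches the insert to a fragment of the HCV polyprotein. The NS2-related text attached to that hit comes from the generic polyprotein entry and does not describe the cloned segment. A V5 epitope tag is annotated downstream of the insert, but the record does not say whether it is in frame or whether the E1E2 reading frame ends with its own stop codon. The small HIV-1 LTR, ble, lacI and lac promoter hits appear to be short backbone fragments rather than functional parts.

The depositor and sequencing-derived records are essentially identical, differing by one nucleotide in length. The plasmid belongs to a diverse panel of patient-derived HCV glycoproteins assembled for vaccine research and for assessing sensitivity or resistance to monoclonal antibody neutralisation.
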