Addgene plasmid #98200: UKNP1.21.2
Purpose: Expression of HCV E1E2 genes cloned from patient serum. United Kingdom Nottingham Panel x.xx.xx (genotype.patient number.clone number)
Depositing lab: Jonathan Ball. Depositing organization: University of Nottingham. Publication: A Diverse Panel of Hepatitis C Virus Glycoproteins for Use in Vaccine Research Reveals Extremes of Monoclonal Antibody Neutralization Resistance. Urbanowicz RA, McClure CP, Brown RJ, Tsoleridis T, Persson MA, Krey T, Irving WL, Ball JK, Tarr AW. J Virol. 2015 Dec 23;90(7):3288-301. doi: 10.1128/JVI.02700-15. PubMed 26699643.
Backbone
  Vector backbone: pcDNA3.1_V5-His_Topo
  Backbone manufacturer: Invitrogen
  Vector type: Mammalian Expression
Growth in bacteria
  Bacterial resistance: Ampicillin, 100 μg/mL
  Growth temperature: 37°C
  Growth strain: DH5alpha
  Copy number: High Copy
Gene/Insert
  Gene/Insert name: HCV E1E2 (alt name: UKNP1.21.2)
  Species: Hepatitis C virus
  Insert size (bp): 1734
  GenBank ID: KU285202.1
  Cloning method: TOPO Cloning
  Sequencing primers: 5′ T7F; 3′ bGHR
Terms and licenses: Academic/Nonprofit Terms; Industry Terms: Not Available to Industry
How to cite: UKNP1.21.2 was a gift from Jonathan Ball (Addgene plasmid # 98200 ; http://n2t.net/addgene:98200 ; RRID:Addgene_98200)
